>Addgene plasmid #117991 | pN_35S/CTP-fluoB | addgene full sequence | sequence record 228564 | Addgene NGS Result
TGAGACTTTTCAACAAAGGGTAATATCGGGAAACCTCCTCGGATTCCATTGCCCAGCTATCTGTCACTTC
ATCAAAAGGACAGTAGAAAAGGAAGGTGGCACCTACAAATGCCATCATTGCGATAAAGGAAAGGCTATCG
TTCAAGATGCCCCTGCCGACAGTGGTCCCAAAGATGGACCCCCACCCACGAGGAGCATCGTGGAAAAAGA
AGACGTTCCAACCACGTCTTCAAAGCAAGTGGATTGATGTGATATCTCCACTGACGTAAGGGATGACGCA
CAATCCCACTATCCTTCGCAAGACCCTTCCTCTATATAAGGAAGTTCATTTCATTTGGAGAGGACTCCGG
TATTTTTACAACAATTACCACAACAAAACAAACAACAAACAACATTACAATTTACTATTCTAGTCGACCT
GCAGGCGGCCGCACTAGTGATATCATGGCTTCCTCTATGCTCTCTTCCGCTACTATGGTTGCCTCTCCGG
CTCAGGCCACTATGGTCGCTCCTTTCAACGGACTTAAGTCCTCCGCTGCCTTCCCAGCCACCCGCAAGGC
TAACAACGACATTACTTCCATCACAAGCAACGGCGGAAGAGTTAACTGCGCTTCTTCAGAAGAGACCTCG
TCCATTGATACCAACGAACTCATCACAGATTTGAAGGAAAAGTGGGATGGTCTTGAGAACAAATCTACTG
TACTTATATATGGAGGAGGAGCCATTGTTGCTGTTTGGTTATCTTCCATTGTTGTTGGTGCCATCAACTC
TGTTCCTCTGCTTCCGAAAGTTATGGAACTTGTCGGACTAGGGTACACTGGATGGTTTGTCTACAGATAC
CTTCTCTTCAAGTCAAGCAGAAAGGAATTGGCTGAGGATATTGAATCCTTGAAGAAGAAGATCGCAGGAA
GCGAAGGAGGTGGTGGATCTGTGAGCAAGGGCGAGGAGCTGTTCACCGGGGTGGTGCCCATCCTGGTCGA
GCTGGACGGCGACGTAAACGGCCACAAGTTCAGCGTGTCCGGCGAGGGCGAGGGCGATGCCACCTACGGC
AAGCTGACCCTGAAGTTCATCTGCACCACCGGCAAGCTGCCCGTGCCCTGGCCCACCCTCGTGACCACCT
TCGGCTACGGCCTGATGTGCTTCGCCCGCTACCCCGACCACATGAAGCAGCACGACTTCTTCAAGTCCGC
CATGCCCGAAGGCTACGTCCAGGAGCGCACCATCTTCTTCAAGGACGACGGCAACTACAAGACCCGCGCC
GAGGTGAAGTTCGAGGGCGACACCCTGGTGAACCGCATCGAGCTGAAGGGCATCGACTTCAAGGAGGACG
GCAACATCCTGGGGCACAAGCTGGAGTACAACTACAACAGCCACAACGTCTATATCATGGCCGACAAGCA
GAAGAACGGCATCAAGGTGAACTTCAAGATCCGCCACAACATCGAGGACGGCAGCGTGCAGCTCGCCGAC
CACTACCAGCAGAACACCCCCATCGGCGACGGCCCCGTGCTGCTGCCCGACAACCACTACCTGAGCTACC
AGTCCAAGCTGAGCAAAGACCCCAACGAGAAGCGCGATCACATGGTCCTGCTGGAGTTCGTGACCGCCGC
CGGGATCACTCTCGGCATGGACGAGCTGTACAAGTAATCGTTCAGCTTTCTTGTACAAAGTGGTGATATC
CCGCGGCCATGCTAGAGTCCGCAAAAATCACCAGTCTCTCTCTACAAATCTATCTCTCTCTATTTTTCTC
CAGAATAATGTGTGAGTAGTTCCCAGATAAGGGAATTAGGGTTCTTATAGGGTTTCGCTCATGTGTTGAG
CATATAAGAAACCCTTAGTATGTATTTGTATTTGTAAAATACTTCTATCAATAAAATTTCTAATTCCTAA
AACCAAAATCCAGTGACCTGCAGGCATGCGACGTCGGGCCCAAGCTTAGCTTGAGCTTGGATCAGATTGT
CGTTTCCCGCCTTCAGTTTAAACTATCAGTGTTTGACAGGATATATTGGCGGGTAAACCTAAGAGAAAAG
AGCGTTTATTAGAATAATCGGATATTTAAAAGGGCGTGAAAAGGTTTATCCGTTCGTCCATTTGTATGTG
CATGCCAACCACAGGGTTCCCCTCGGGATCAAAGTACTTTAAAGTACTTTAAAGTACTTTAAAGTACTTT
GATCCAACCCCTCCGCTGCTATAGTGCAGTCGGCTTCTGACGTTCAGTGCAGCCGTCTTCTGAAAACGAC
ATGTCGCACAAGTCCTAAGTTACGCGACAGGCTGCCGCCCTGCCCTTTTCCTGGCGTTTTCTTGTCGCGT
GTTTTAGTCGCATAAAGTAGAATACTTGCGACTAGAACCGGAGACATTACGCCATGAACAAGAGCGCCGC
CGCTGGCCTGCTGGGCTATGCCCGCGTCAGCACCGACGACCAGGACTTGACCAACCAACGGGCCGAACTG
CACGCGGCCGGCTGCACCAAGCTGTTTTCCGAGAAGATCACCGGCACCAGGCGCGACCGCCCGGAGCTGG
CCAGGATGCTTGACCACCTACGCCCTGGCGACGTTGTGACAGTGACCAGGCTAGACCGCCTGGCCCGCAG
CACCCGCGACCTACTGGACATTGCCGAGCGCATCCAGGAGGCCGGCGCGGGCCTGCGTAGCCTGGCAGAG
CCGTGGGCCGACACCACCACGCCGGCCGGCCGCATGGTGTTGACCGTGTTCGCCGGCATTGCCGAGTTCG
AGCGTTCCCTAATCATCGACCGCACCCGGAGCGGGCGCGAGGCCGCCAAGGCCCGAGGCGTGAAGTTTGG
CCCCCGCCCTACCCTCACCCCGGCACAGATCGCGCACGCCCGCGAGCTGATCGACCAGGAAGGCCGCACC
GTGAAAGAGGCGGCTGCACTGCTTGGCGTGCATCGCTCGACCCTGTACCGCGCACTTGAGCGCAGCGAGG
AAGTGACGCCCACCGAGGCCAGGCGGCGCGGTGCCTTCCGTGAGGACGCATTGACCGAGGCCGACGCCCT
GGCGGCCGCCGAGAATGAACGCCAAGAGGAACAAGCATGAAACCGCACCAGGACGGCCAGGACGAACCGT
TTTTCATTACCGAAGAGATCGAGGCGGAGATGATCGCGGCCGGGTACGTGTTCGAGCCGCCCGCGCACGT
CTCAACCGTGCGGCTGCATGAAATCCTGGCCGGTTTGTCTGATGCCAAGCTGGCGGCCTGGCCGGCCAGC
TTGGCCGCTGAAGAAACCGAGCGCCGCCGTCTAAAAAGGTGATGTGTATTTGAGTAAAACAGCTTGCGTC
ATGCGGTCGCTGCGTATATGATGCGATGAGTAAATAAACAAATACGCAAGGGGAACGCATGAAGGTTATC
GCTGTACTTAACCAGAAAGGCGGGTCAGGCAAGACGACCATCGCAACCCATCTAGCCCGCGCCCTGCAAC
TCGCCGGGGCCGATGTTCTGTTAGTCGATTCCGATCCCCAGGGCAGTGCCCGCGATTGGGCGGCCGTGCG
GGAAGATCAACCGCTAACCGTTGTCGGCATCGACCGCCCGACGATTGACCGCGACGTGAAGGCCATCGGC
CGGCGCGACTTCGTAGTGATCGACGGAGCGCCCCAGGCGGCGGACTTGGCTGTGTCCGCGATCAAGGCAG
CCGACTTCGTGCTGATTCCGGTGCAGCCAAGCCCTTACGACATATGGGCCACCGCCGACCTGGTGGAGCT
GGTTAAGCAGCGCATTGAGGTCACGGATGGAAGGCTACAAGCGGCCTTTGTCGTGTCGCGGGCGATCAAA
GGCACGCGCATCGGCGGTGAGGTTGCCGAGGCGCTGGCCGGGTACGAGCTGCCCATTCTTGAGTCCCGTA
TCACGCAGCGCGTGAGCTACCCAGGCACTGCCGCCGCCGGCACAACCGTTCTTGAATCAGAACCCGAGGG
CGACGCTGCCCGCGAGGTCCAGGCGCTGGCCGCTGAAATTAAATCAAAACTCATTTGAGTTAATGAGGTA
AAGAGAAAATGAGCAAAAGCACAAACACGCTAAGTGCCGGCCGTCCGAGCGCACGCAGCAGCAAGGCTGC
AACGTTGGCCAGCCTGGCAGACACGCCAGCCATGAAGCGGGTCAACTTTCAGTTGCCGGCGGAGGATCAC
ACCAAGCTGAAGATGTACGCGGTACGCCAAGGCAAGACCATTACCGAGCTGCTATCTGAATACATCGCGC
AGCTACCAGAGTAAATGAGCAAATGAATAAATGAGTAGATGAATTTTAGCGGCTAAAGGAGGCGGCATGG
AAAATCAAGAACAACCAGGCACCGACGCCGTGGAATGCCCCATGTGTGGAGGAACGGGCGGTTGGCCAGG
CGTAAGCGGCTGGGTTGTCTGCCGGCCCTGCAATGGCACTGGAACCCCCAAGCCCGAGGAATCGGCGTGA
GCGGTCGCAAACCATCCGGCCCGGTACAAATCGGCGCGGCGCTGGGTGATGACCTGGTGGAGAAGTTGAA
GGCCGCGCAGGCCGCCCAGCGGCAACGCATCGAGGCAGAAGCACGCCCCGGTGAATCGTGGCAAGCGGCC
GCTGATCGAATCCGCAAAGAATCCCGGCAACCGCCGGCAGCCGGTGCGCCGTCGATTAGGAAGCCGCCCA
AGGGCGACGAGCAACCAGATTTTTTCGTTCCGATGCTCTATGACGTGGGCACCCGCGATAGTCGCAGCAT
CATGGACGTGGCCGTTTTCCGTCTGTCGAAGCGTGACCGACGAGCTGGCGAGGTGATCCGCTACGAGCTT
CCAGACGGGCACGTAGAGGTTTCCGCAGGGCCGGCCGGCATGGCCAGTGTGTGGGATTACGACCTGGTAC
TGATGGCGGTTTCCCATCTAACCGAATCCATGAACCGATACCGGGAAGGGAAGGGAGACAAGCCCGGCCG
CGTGTTCCGTCCACACGTTGCGGACGTACTCAAGTTCTGCCGGCGAGCCGATGGCGGAAAGCAGAAAGAC
GACCTGGTAGAAACCTGCATTCGGTTAAACACCACGCACGTTGCCATGCAGCGTACGAAGAAGGCCAAGA
ACGGCCGCCTGGTGACGGTATCCGAGGGTGAAGCCTTGATTAGCCGCTACAAGATCGTAAAGAGCGAAAC
CGGGCGGCCGGAGTACATCGAGATCGAGCTAGCTGATTGGATGTACCGCGAGATCACAGAAGGCAAGAAC
CCGGACGTGCTGACGGTTCACCCCGATTACTTTTTGATCGATCCCGGCATCGGCCGTTTTCTCTACCGCC
TGGCACGCCGCGCCGCAGGCAAGGCAGAAGCCAGATGGTTGTTCAAGACGATCTACGAACGCAGTGGCAG
CGCCGGAGAGTTCAAGAAGTTCTGTTTCACCGTGCGCAAGCTGATCGGGTCAAATGACCTGCCGGAGTAC
GATTTGAAGGAGGAGGCGGGGCAGGCTGGCCCGATCCTAGTCATGCGCTACCGCAACCTGATCGAGGGCG
AAGCATCCGCCGGTTCCTAATGTACGGAGCAGATGCTAGGGCAAATTGCCCTAGCAGGGGAAAAAGGTCG
AAAAGGTCTCTTTCCTGTGGATAGCACGTACATTGGGAACCCAAAGCCGTACATTGGGAACCGGAACCCG
TACATTGGGAACCCAAAGCCGTACATTGGGAACCGGTCACACATGTAAGTGACTGATATAAAAGAGAAAA
AAAGGCGATTTTTCCGCCTAAAACTCTTTAAAACTTATTAAAACTCTTAAAACCCGCCTGGCCTGTGCAT
AACTGTCTGGCCAGCGCACAGCCGAAGAGCTGCAAAAAGCGCCTACCCTTCGGTCGCTGCGCTCCCTACG
CCCCGCCGCTTCGCGTCGGCCTATCGCGGCCGCTGGCCGCTCAAAAATGGCTGGCCTACGGCCAGGCAAT
CTACCAGGGCGCGGACAAGCCGCGCCGTCGCCACTCGACCGCCGGCGCCCACATCAAGGCACCCTGCCTC
GCGCGTTTCGGTGATGACGGTGAAAACCTCTGACACATGCAGCTCCCGGAGACGGTCACAGCTTGTCTGT
AAGCGGATGCCGGGAGCAGACAAGCCCGTCAGGGCGCGTCAGCGGGTGTTGGCGGGTGTCGGGGCGCAGC
CATGACCCAGTCACGTAGCGATAGCGGAGTGTATACTGGCTTAACTATGCGGCATCAGAGCAGATTGTAC
TGAGAGTGCACCATATGCGGTGTGAAATACCGCACAGATGCGTAAGGAGAAAATACCGCATCAGGCGCTC
TTCCGCTTCCTCGCTCACTGACTCGCTGCGCTCGGTCGTTCGGCTGCGGCGAGCGGTATCAGCTCACTCA
AAGGCGGTAATACGGTTATCCACAGAATCAGGGGATAACGCAGGAAAGAACATGTGAGCAAAAGGCCAGC
AAAAGGCCAGGAACCGTAAAAAGGCCGCGTTGCTGGCGTTTTTCCATAGGCTCCGCCCCCCTGACGAGCA
TCACAAAAATCGACGCTCAAGTCAGAGGTGGCGAAACCCGACAGGACTATAAAGATACCAGGCGTTTCCC
CCTGGAAGCTCCCTCGTGCGCTCTCCTGTTCCGACCCTGCCGCTTACCGGATACCTGTCCGCCTTTCTCC
CTTCGGGAAGCGTGGCGCTTTCTCATAGCTCACGCTGTAGGTATCTCAGTTCGGTGTAGGTCGTTCGCTC
CAAGCTGGGCTGTGTGCACGAACCCCCCGTTCAGCCCGACCGCTGCGCCTTATCCGGTAACTATCGTCTT
GAGTCCAACCCGGTAAGACACGACTTATCGCCACTGGCAGCAGCCACTGGTAACAGGATTAGCAGAGCGA
GGTATGTAGGCGGTGCTACAGAGTTCTTGAAGTGGTGGCCTAACTACGGCTACACTAGAAGGACAGTATT
TGGTATCTGCGCTCTGCTGAAGCCAGTTACCTTCGGAAAAAGAGTTGGTAGCTCTTGATCCGGCAAACAA
ACCACCGCTGGTAGCGGTGGTTTTTTTGTTTGCAAGCAGCAGATTACGCGCAGAAAAAAAGGATCTCAAG
AAGATCCTTTGATCTTTTCTACGGGGTCTGACGCTCAGTGGAACGAAAACTCACGTTAAGGGATTTTGGT
CATGCATGATATATCTCCCAATTTGTGTAGGGCTTATTATGCACGCTTAAAAATAATAAAAGCAGACTTG
ACCTGATAGTTTGGCTGTGAGCAATTATGTGCTTAGTGCATCTAACGCTTGAGTTAAGCCGCGCCGCGAA
GCGGCGTCGGCTTGAACGAATTTCTAGCTAGACATTATTTGCCGACTACCTTGGTGATCTCGCCTTTCAC
GTAGTGGACAAATTCTTCCAACTGATCTGCGCGCGAGGCCAAGCGATCTTCTTCTTGTCCAAGATAAGCC
TGTCTAGCTTCAAGTATGACGGGCTGATACTGGGCCGGCAGGCGCTCCATTGCCCAGTCGGCAGCGACAT
CCTTCGGCGCGATTTTGCCGGTTACTGCGCTGTACCAAATGCGGGACAACGTAAGCACTACATTTCGCTC
ATCGCCAGCCCAGTCGGGCGGCGAGTTCCATAGCGTTAAGGTTTCATTTAGCGCCTCAAATAGATCCTGT
TCAGGAACCGGATCAAAGAGTTCCTCCGCCGCTGGACCTACCAAGGCAACGCTATGTTCTCTTGCTTTTG
TCAGCAAGATAGCCAGATCAATGTCGATCGTGGCTGGCTCGAAGATACCTGCAAGAATGTCATTGCGCTG
CCATTCTCCAAATTGCAGTTCGCGCTTAGCTGGATAACGCCACGGAATGATGTCGTCGTGCACAACAATG
GTGACTTCTACAGCGCGGAGAATCTCGCTCTCTCCAGGGGAAGCCGAAGTTTCCAAAAGGTCGTTGATCA
AAGCTCGCCGCGTTGTTTCATCAAGCCTTACGGTCACCGTAACCAGCAAATCAATATCACTGTGTGGCTT
CAGGCCGCCATCCACTGCGGAGCCGTACAAATGTACGGCCAGCAACGTCGGTTCGAGATGGCGCTCGATG
ACGCCAACTACCTCTGATAGTTGAGTCGATACTTCGGCGATCACCGCTTCCCCCATGATGTTTAACTTTG
TTTTAGGGCGACTGCCCTGCTGCGTAACATCGTTGCTGCTCCATAACATCAAACATCGACCCACGGCGTA
ACGCGCTTGCTGCTTGGATGCCCGAGGCATAGACTGTACCCCAAAAAAACAGTCATAACAAGCCATGAAA
ACCGCCACTGCGCCGTTACCACCGCTGCGTTCGGTCAAGGTTCTGGACCAGTTGCGTGAGCGCATACGCT
ACTTGCATTACAGCTTACGAACCGAACAGGCTTATGTCCACTGGGTTCGTGCCCGAATTGATCACAGGCA
GCAACGCTCTGTCATCGTTACAATCAACATGCTACCCTCCGCGAGATCATCCGTGTTTCAAACCCGGCAG
CTTAGTTGCCGTTCTTCCGAATAGCATCGGTAACATGAGCAAAGTCTGCCGCCTTACAACGGCTCTCCCG
CTGACGCCGTCCCGGACTGATGGGCTGCCTGTATCGAGTGGTGATTTTGTGCCGAGCTGCCGGTCGGGGA
GCTGTTGGCTGGCTGGTGGCAGGATATATTGTGGTGTAAACAAATTGACGCTTAGACAACTTAATAACAC
ATTGCGGACGTTTTTAATGTACTGAATTAACGCCGAATTGAATTATCAGCTTGCATGCCGGTCGATCTAG
TAACATAGATGACACCGCGCGCGATAATTTATCCTAGTTTGCGCGCTATATTTTGTTTTCTATCGCGTAT
TAAATGTATAATTGCGGGACTCTAATCATAAAAACCCATCTCATAAATAACGTCATGCATTACATGTTAA
TTATTACATGCTTAACGTAATTCAACAGAAATTATATGATAATCATCGCAAGACCGGCAACAGGATTCAA
TCTTAAGAAACTTTATTGCCAAATGTTTGAACGATCTGCTTGACTCTAGGGGTCATCATTAGGGGCAGGG
CATGCTCATGTAGAGCGCCTGCTCGCCGTCCGAGGCGGTGCCGTCGTACAGGGCGGTGTCCAGGCCGCAG
AGGGTGAACCCCATCCGCCGGTACGCGTGGATCGCCGGTGCGTTGACGTTGGTGACCTCCAGCCAGAGGT
GCCCGGCACCCCGCTCGCGGGCGAACTCCGTCGCGAGCCCCATCAACGCGCGCCCGACCCCGTGCCCCCG
GTGCTCCGGGGCGACCTCGATGTCCTCGACGGTCAGCCGGCGGTTCCAGCCGGAGTACGAGACGACCACG
AAGCCCGCCAGGTCGCCGTCGTCCCCGTACGCGACGAACGTCCGAGAGTCCGGGTCGCCGTCCTCCCCGT
CGTCCGATTCGTCGTCCGATTCGTCGTCGGGGAACACCTTGGTCAGGGGCGGGTCCACCGGCACCTCCCG
CAGGGTGAAGCCGTCCCCGGTGGCGGTGACGCGGAAGACGGTGTCGGTGGTGAAGGACCCATCCAGTGCC
TCGATGGCCTCGGCGTCCCCCGGGACACTGGTGCGGTACCGGTAAGCCGTGTCGTCAAGAGTGGTACCCA
TGGTAGATCCCCTCGATCGAGTTGAGAGTGAATATGAGACTCTAATTGGATACCGAGGGGAATTTATGGA
ACGTCAGTGGAGCATTTTTGACAAGAAATATTTGCTAGCTGATAGTGACCTTAGGCGACTTTTGAACGCG
CAATAATGGTTTCTGACGTATGTGCTTAGCTCATTAAACTCCAGAAACCCGCGGCTCAGTGGCTCCTTCA
ACGTTGCGGTTCTGTCAGTTCCAAACGTAAAACGGCTTGTCCCGCGTCATCGGCGGGGGTCATAACGTGA
CTCCCTTAATTCTCCGCTCATGATCGATAATTCGAGCTCTCCCATATGGTCGACTAGAGCCAAGCTGATC
TCCTTTGCCCCGGAGATCACCATGGACGACTTTCTCTATCTCTACGATCTAGGAAGAAAGTTCGACGGAG
AAGGTGACGATACCATGTTCACCACCGATAATGAGAAGATTAGCCTCTTCAATTTCAGAAAGAATGCTGA
CCCACAGATGGTTAGAGAGGCCTACGCGGCAGGTCTCATCAAGACGATCTACCCGAGTAATAATCTCCAG
GAGATCAAATACCTTCCCAAGAAGGTTAAAGATGCAGTCAAAAGATTCAGGACTAACTGCATCAAGAACA
CAGAGAAAGATATATTTCTCAAGATCAGAAGTACTATTCCAGTATGGACGATTCAAGGCTTGCTTCATAA
ACCAAGGCAAGTAATAGAGATTGGAGTCTCTAAGAAAGTAGTTCCTACTGAATCAAAGGCCATGGAGTCA
AAAATTCAGATCGAGGATCTAACAGAACTCGCCGTGAAGACTGGCGAACAGTTCATACAGAGTCTTTTAC
GACTCAATGACAAGAAGAAAATCTTCGTCAACATGGTGGAGCACGACACTCTCGTCTACTCCAAGAATAT
CAAAGATACAGTCTCAGAAGACCAAAGGGCTAT
Features (pLannotate 1.2.2; 24 found; start..end, strand, type, name):
      1..345     +  promoter       CaMV 35S promoter: strong constitutive promoter from cauliflower mosaic virus
    298..344     +  promoter       minimal CaMV 35S promoter: minimal 35S promoter from cauliflower mosaic virus
    377..402     +  misc_feature   TMV Ω (fragment): translational enhancer from the tobacco mosaic virus 5'-leader sequence (Gallie et al., 1988)
    445..609     +  CDS            RBCS-1A (fragment): RBS1A_ARATH - Also known as ATS1A. Experimental evidence at protein level: Swiss-Prot protein existence level 1. RuBisCO catalyzes two reactions: the carboxylation of D- ribulose 1,5-bisphosphate, the primary event in carbon dioxide fixation, as well as the oxidative fragmentation of the pentose substrate. Both reactions occur simultaneously and in competition at the same active site. Although the small subunit is not catalytic it is essential for maximal activity. From Arabidopsis thaliana (Mouse-ear cress).
    610..915     +  CDS            CURT1A (fragment): CUT1A_ARATH - Experimental evidence at protein level: Swiss-Prot protein existence level 1. Determines thylakoid architecture by inducing membrane curvature. From Arabidopsis thaliana (Mouse-ear cress).
    931..1647    +  CDS            mEYFP: enhanced YFP with monomerizing A206K mutation (Zacharias et al., 2002) mammalian codon-optimized
   1653..1673    -  protein_bind   attB2: mutant version of attB; core recombination site for the Gateway® BP reaction BP Clonase™
   1745..1904    +  polyA_signal   CaMV poly(A) signal (fragment): cauliflower mosaic virus polyadenylation signal
   1994..2018    +  misc_feature   RB T-DNA repeat: right border repeat from nopaline C58 T-DNA
   2388..2789    +  CDS            Y4CG_SINFN (fragment): Protein inferred from homology: Swiss-Prot protein existence level 3. From Sinorhizobium fredii (strain NBRC 101917 / NGR234).
   3349..3978    +  CDS            pVS1 StaA: stability protein from the Pseudomonas plasmid pVS1 (Heeb et al., 2000)
   4407..5480    +  CDS            pVS1 RepA: replication protein from the Pseudomonas plasmid pVS1 (Heeb et al., 2000)
   5546..5741    +  rep_origin     pVS1 oriV: origin of replication for the Pseudomonas plasmid pVS1 (Heeb et al., 2000)
   5944..5983    +  CDS            rop (fragment): Rop protein, which maintains plasmids at low copy number; rop
   6085..6225    +  misc_feature   bom: basis of mobility region from pBR322
   6411..6999    -  rep_origin     ori: high-copy-number ColE1/pMB1/pBR322/pUC origin of replication
   7245..8032    -  CDS            SmR (fragment): aminoglycoside adenylyltransferase (Murphy, 1985); aadA; confers resistance to spectinomycin and streptomycin
   8043..8099    -  CDS            GmR (fragment): gentamycin acetyltransferase; aacC1; confers resistance to gentamycin
   8275..8298    -  promoter       Pc promoter (fragment): intI1 (promoter lies within the coding sequence); class 1 integron promoter
   8557..8581    +  misc_feature   LB T-DNA repeat: left border repeat from nopaline C58 T-DNA
   8674..8926    -  terminator     NOS terminator: nopaline synthase terminator and poly(A) signal
   8951..9515    -  CDS            NrsR (fragment): nourseothricin acetyltransferase; Streptomyces noursei nat1; confers resistance to nourseothricin
   9563..9742    -  promoter       NOS promoter: nopaline synthase promoter
   9862..10461   +  CDS            IBMP_CAMVB (fragment): Experimental evidence at protein level: Swiss-Prot protein existence level 1. Enhances the ribosomal termination-reinitiation event leading to the translation of major open reading frames on the polycistronic viral RNAs. From Cauliflower mosaic virus (strain Bari 1) (CaMV).
