[The description below was written by a language model from this plasmid's Addgene catalogue record and pLannotate feature annotations shown in this document.]
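Description:
pN_35S/CTP-fluoB is a plant/bacteria binary vector for Agrobacterium-type T-DNA delivery. It is built on pN_35S, a derivative of pB2GW7 in which the bialaphos (BASTA) resistance gene bar was replaced by a nourseothricin resistance gene. The catalogue lists a total size of about 10.4 kb, and the sequenced record is 10,463 nt. The backbone outside the T-DNA borders carries the pVS1 replication and stability functions (RepA, StaA, oriV), which support maintenance in Agrobacterium. It also has a ColE1/pBR322-type origin with a bom site for propagation in E. coli, where the plasmid is recorded as low copy. Bacterial selection is by spectinomycin through the aadA (SmR) gene.

Between the nopaline-type left and right border repeats lie two plant expression units. The payload is driven by the CaMV 35S promoter, followed by a fragment of the TMV Ω translational enhancer. The 1.2 kb Gibson-assembled insert encodes a fusion of three parts. The first is an N-terminal fragment of the Arabidopsis RuBisCO small subunit RBCS-1A, which serves as the chloroplast transit peptide (CTP). The second is a fragment of Arabidopsis CURT1A, a thylakoid protein that induces membrane curvature. The third is a yellow fluorescent protein annotated as mEYFP, which the record says derives from an mCitrine coding sequence. A residual attB2 Gateway site and a CaMV polyadenylation signal follow the fusion. The second unit, in the opposite orientation, expresses nourseothricin acetyltransferase from the NOS promoter and terminator to select transformed plant tissue.

The construct provides constitutive, chloroplast-targeted expression of the fluorescent CURT1A fusion "CURT_fluoB". It was made in the context of work using CURT1A as a membrane-bound protein scaffold in different hosts.
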