Addgene plasmid #117991: pN_35S/CTP-fluoB
Purpose: Chloroplast-targeted expression of CURT_fluoB controlled by the CaMV 35S promoter
Depositing lab: Mathias Pribil. Depositing organization: University of Copenhagen. Publication: Membrane-bound protein scaffolding in diverse hosts using thylakoid protein CURT1A. Behrendorff JBYH, Sandoval-Ibanez OA, Sharma A, Pribil M. ACS Synth Biol. 2019 Mar 18. doi: 10.1021/acssynbio.8b00418. PubMed 30884945.
Backbone
  Vector backbone: pN_35S
  Backbone size w/o insert (bp): 9204
  Total vector size (bp): 10407
  Modifications to backbone: pB2GW7 backbone modified to replace bialaphos (BASTA) resistance gene (bar) with a nourseothricin resistance gene
  Vector type: Plant Expression, Synthetic Biology ; Plant/bacteria binary vector
  Selectable markers: Nourseothricin/streptothricin
Growth in bacteria
  Bacterial resistance: Spectinomycin, 50 μg/mL
  Growth temperature: 37°C
  Growth strain: DH5alpha
  Copy number: Low Copy
Gene/Insert
  Gene/Insert name: CTP-CURT_fluoB
  Species: A. thaliana (mustard weed), Synthetic
  Insert size (bp): 1203
  Promoter: Cauliflower mosaic virus 35S
  Cloning method: Gibson Cloning
  Sequencing primers: 5′ CTCGGATTCCATTGCCCAGCTAT; 3′ ATATGCTCAACACATGAGCGA
Resource information
  A portion of this plasmid was derived from a plasmid made by: The mCitrine coding sequence was originally obtained from the pET mCitrine LIC cloning vector (a gift from Scott Gradia (Addgene plasmid # 29771))
Terms and licenses: Academic/Nonprofit Terms; Industry Terms: Not Available to Industry
How to cite: pN_35S/CTP-fluoB was a gift from Mathias Pribil (Addgene plasmid # 117991 ; http://n2t.net/addgene:117991 ; RRID:Addgene_117991)
